>Addgene plasmid #69609 | pBS-L1PA8WTmneo | addgene partial sequence | sequence record 125448 | CMV-F 5'-CGCAAATGGGCGGTAGGCGTG-3'
AGCAGAGCTCGTTTAGTGAACCGTCAGATCTCTAGAAGCTGGGTACCAGCTGCTAGCTAAAACCACAAAG
ATGAGGAAAAACCAGCGCAAAAATGCTGAAAATTCCAAAAACCAGAATGCCTCTTCTCCTCCAAATGATC
GCAACTCCTCTCCAGCAAGGGCACAAAACTGGACGGAGAATGAGATTGACGAATTGACAGAAGTAGGCTT
CAGAAGGTGGGTAATAACAAACTCCTCTGAGCTAAAGGAGCATGTTCTAACCCAATGCAAGGAAGCTAAG
AACCTTGATAAAAGGTTACAGGAACTGCTAACTAGAATAACCAGTTTAGAGAGGAACATAAATGACCTGA
TGGAGCTGAAAAACACAGCACGAGAACTTCGTGAAGCATACACAAGTATCAATAGCCGAATCGATCAAGC
GGAAGAAAGGATATCAGAGATTGAAGATCACCTTACTGAAATAAGGCGTGAAGACAAGATTAGAGAAAAA
AGAATGAAAAGGAATGAACAAAGCCTCCAAGAAATATGGGACTATGTGAAAAGACCAAACCTACGATTGA
TTGGGGTACCTGAAAGTGACGGGGAGAATGGAACCAAGTTGGAAAACACACTTCAGGATATTATCCAGGA
GAACTTCCCCAACCTAGCAAGACAGGCCAACATTCAAATTCAGGAAATACAGAGAACACCACTAAGATAC
TCCTCGAGAAGATCAACCCCAAGACACATAATCGTCAGATTCTCCAAGGTTGAAATGAAGGAAAAAATGT
TAAGGGCAGCCAGAGAGAAAGGTCAGGTTACCTACAAAGGGAAGCCCATCAGACTAACAGCGGATCTCTC
TGCAGAAACCCTACAAGCCAGAAGAGAGTGGGGGCCAATATTCAACATTCTTAAAGAAAAGAATTTTCAA
CCCAGAATTTCATATCCAGCCAAACTAAGCTTCATAAGCGAAGGAGAAATAAAATCCTTTACAGACAAGC
AAATGCTGAGGGATTTTGTCACCACCAGGCCTGCCTTACAAGAGCTCCTGAAGGAAGCACTAAATATGGA
AAGGAAAAACCGGTACC
