>Addgene plasmid #69609 | pBS-L1PA8WTmneo | addgene partial sequence | sequence record 125449 | Mombaerts T567 5'-AGTATCCATCATGGCTGATG-3'
CCTGCCCATTCGACCACCAAGCGAAACATCGCATCGAGCGAGCACGTACTCGGATGGAAGCCGGTCTTGT
CGATCAGGATGATCTGGACGAAGAGCATCAGGGGCTCGCGCCAGCCGAACTGTTCGCCAGGCTCAAGGCG
CGCATGCCCGACGGCGATGATCTCGTCGTGACCCATGGCGATGCCTGCTTGCCGAATATCATGGTGGAAA
ATGGCCGCTTTTCTGGATTCATCGACTGTGGCCGGCTGGGTGTGGCGGACCGCTATCAGGACATAGCGTT
GGCTACCCGTGATATTGCTGAAGAGCTTGGCGGCGAATGGGCTGACCGCTTCCTCGTGCTTTACGGTATC
GCCGCTCCCGATTCGCAGCGCATCGCCTTCTATCGCCTTCTTGACGAGTTCTTCTGAGGGGATCGGCAAT
AAAAAGACAGGAATAAAACGCACGGCCGGCCAGCTAGGAATTCTTTTACTTTAAGTTCTGGGATACATGT
GCAGAACGTGCAGGTTTGTTACATAGGTATACATGTGCCATGGTGGTTTGCTGCACCTATCAACCCGTCA
TCTAGGTTTTAAGCCCCGCATGCATTAGGTATTTGTCCTAATGCTCTCCCTCCCCTCGCCCCCAACCCCC
TGACAGGCCCCAGTGTGTGATGTTCCCCTCCCTGTGTCCATGTGTTCTCATTGTTCAACTCCCACTTATG
AGTG
