[The description below was written by a language model from this plasmid's Addgene catalogue record.]
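Description:
pBS-L1PA8WTmneo is a mammalian expression plasmid built on a pBluescript backbone, about 11.6 kb in total, of which roughly 8 kb is insert. It is maintained in E. coli as a high-copy plasmid under ampicillin selection. The insert is a wild-type-sequence version of L1PA8, an extinct human LINE-1 subfamily, placed under the control of a CMV promoter. According to the depositor's notes, ORF1 and ORF2 of L1PA8 were produced by commercial gene synthesis and swapped into a parental construct, pBS-L1PA1CHmneo, replacing the two open reading frames of that element while keeping the surrounding reporter context.

The element carries the mneo retrotransposition indicator cassette. In the standard design of this type of reporter, a neomycin resistance gene sits in antisense orientation relative to the LINE-1 and is interrupted by an intron in the sense orientation of the element. A functional resistance gene can therefore arise only after the L1 transcript is spliced, reverse transcribed and integrated into the genome. The record is consistent with this, stating explicitly that G418 resistance reports retrotransposition events and not the presence of the plasmid, so the plasmid has no selectable marker of its own for mammalian cells.

The construct is used in cultured-cell retrotransposition assays to measure the activity of the reconstructed ancestral L1PA8 element. The associated study concerns the reconstruction of extinct LINE-1 elements and their interaction with nonautonomous elements. No feature table was supplied, so details such as UTRs, polyadenylation signals or the exact cassette layout are not stated in the record.
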