Addgene plasmid #69609: pBS-L1PA8WTmneo
Purpose: Expresses a neomycin tagged wildtype L1PA8
Depositing lab: Astrid Roy-Engel. Depositing organization: Tulane University. Publication: Molecular reconstruction of extinct LINE-1 elements and their interaction with nonautonomous elements. Wagstaff BJ, Kroutter EN, Derbes RS, Belancio VP, Roy-Engel AM. Mol Biol Evol. 2013 Jan;30(1):88-99. doi: 10.1093/molbev/mss202. Epub 2012 Aug 23. PubMed 22918960.
Backbone
  Vector backbone: pBluescript
  Backbone size w/o insert (bp): 3530
  Total vector size (bp): 11568
  Vector type: Mammalian Expression
  Selectable markers: Neomycin (select with G418) ; G418 detects retrotransposition not the plasmid
Growth in bacteria
  Bacterial resistance: Ampicillin, 100 μg/mL
  Growth temperature: 37°C
  Growth strain: DH5alpha
  Growth instructions: Any standard E. coli strain should work fine.
  Copy number: High Copy
Gene/Insert
  Gene/Insert name: L1PA8 (alt name: LINE-1 PA8 subfamily (wild type sequence))
  Species: H. sapiens (human)
  Insert size (bp): 8027
  Promoter: CMV
  Tag / fusion protein: mneo retrotransposition cassette
  Cloning method: Unknown
  Sequencing primers: 5′ AGGCGTGTACGGTGGGAGGTCTA
Terms and licenses: Academic/Nonprofit Terms; Industry Terms: Not Available to Industry
Depositor comments: The ORF1 and ORF2 of the L1PA8 element were commercially synthetically generated and then cloned into the parental pBS-L1PA1CHmneo by swapping the two ORFs
How to cite: pBS-L1PA8WTmneo was a gift from Astrid Roy-Engel (Addgene plasmid # 69609 ; http://n2t.net/addgene:69609 ; RRID:Addgene_69609)
